Addgene plasmid #41464: TAL-3CA4
Depositing lab: Veit Hornung. Depositing organization: Universitaetsklinikum Bonn. Publication: A ligation-independent cloning technique for high-throughput assembly of transcription activator-like effector genes. Schmid-Burgk JL, Schmidt T, Kaiser V, Honing K, Hornung V. Nat Biotechnol. 2012 Dec 16. doi: 10.1038/nbt.2460. PubMed 23242165.
Backbone
  Vector backbone: Custom backbone
  Backbone size w/o insert (bp): 2961
  Vector type: PCR Cloning Vector
Growth in bacteria
  Bacterial resistance: Ampicillin, 100 μg/mL
  Growth temperature: 37°C
  Growth strain: DH10B
  Copy number: High Copy
Gene/Insert
  Gene/Insert name: 3CA4
  Species: Synthetic
  Insert size (bp): 256
  Cloning method: Unknown
  Sequencing primers: 5′ M13_pUC_fwd; 3′ M13_pUC_rev
Terms and licenses: Academic/Nonprofit Terms; Industry Terms: Not Available to Industry
How to cite: TAL-3CA4 was a gift from Veit Hornung (Addgene plasmid # 41464 ; http://n2t.net/addgene:41464 ; RRID:Addgene_41464)
