[The description below was written by a language model from this plasmid's Addgene catalogue record.]
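Description:
TAL-3CA4 is a small bacterial cloning plasmid that carries a synthetic 256 bp insert designated 3CA4 in a custom backbone of about 2.96 kb, catalogued as a PCR cloning vector. It is maintained at high copy number in E. coli under ampicillin selection. The record gives no feature table, so the origin of replication and the exact arrangement of elements around the insert are not stated, and the cloning method used to place the insert is listed as unknown. The insert is flanked by standard M13/pUC forward and reverse priming sites, which are the recommended positions for sequence verification and suggest a pUC-style cloning region.

The plasmid belongs to a collection built for a ligation-independent cloning approach to high-throughput assembly of transcription activator-like effector (TALE) genes. TALE DNA-binding domains are made of tandem, nearly identical repeats, each specifying one target base, and their repetitiveness makes conventional synthesis and assembly difficult. Library-based methods address this by supplying pre-made repeat fragments that are joined in a defined order. In that context, TAL-3CA4 most plausibly serves as one such library unit, a storage and template plasmid for a short block of TALE repeat sequence. However, the record does not explain the naming scheme, so the repeat content, base specificity and position in the final array implied by "3CA4" cannot be stated here. No promoter, tag, reporter or mammalian expression element is recorded, consistent with a building-block plasmid rather than an expression construct.
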