>Addgene plasmid #41464 | TAL-3CA4 | depositor partial sequence | sequence record 55333 | TAL-3CA4 sequence 256 bps
GAATGCAGCCAGGCACACGGGCTTACTCCCGATCAAGTTGTGGCCATTGCCAGCCATGACGGAGGGAAAC
AAGCATTGGAGACTGTCCAACGGCTCCTTCCCGTGTTGTGTCAAGCCCACGGTTTGACCCCTGCACAAGT
GGTCGCCATCGCCTCCAACATCGGCGGTAAGCAGGCCCTGGAAACAGTGCAGCGCCTGCTGCCTGTGCTG
TGCCAGGATCATGGACTGACCCCAGACCAGGTTGTCGCCTGCATTC
