>Addgene plasmid #41464 | TAL-3CA4 | addgene partial sequence | sequence record 55880 | M13_pUC_fwd
TCGAGCTCGGTACCTCGCGAATGCATCTAGATCAAATGAATGCAGCCAGGCACACGGGCTTACTCCCGAT
CAAGTTGTGGCCATTGCCAGCCATGACGGAGGGAAACAAGCATTGGAGACTGTCCAACGGCTCCTTCCCG
TGTTGTGTCAAGCCCACGGTTTGACCCCTGCACAAGTGGTCGCCATCGCCTCCAACATCGGCGGTAAGCA
GGCCCTGGAAACAGTGCAGCGCCTGCTGCCTGTGCTGTGCCAGGATCATGGACTGACCCCAGACCAGGTT
GTCGCCTGCATTCCCAAATATCGGATCCCGGGCCCGTCGACTGCAGAGGCCTGCATGCAAGCTTGGCGTA
ATCATGGTCATAGCTGTTTCCTGTGTGAAATTGTTATCCGCTCACAATTCCACACAACATACGAGCCGGA
AGCATAAAGTGTAAAGCCTGGGGTGCCTAATGAGTGAGCTAACTCACATTAATTGCGTTGCGCTCACTGC
CCGCTTTCCAGTCGGGAAACCTGTCGTGCCAGCTGCATTAATGAATCGGCCAACGCGCGGGGAGAGGCGG
TTTGCGTATTGGGCGCTCTTCCGCTTCCTCGCTCACTGACTCGCTGCGCTCGGTCGTTCGGCTGCGGCGA
GCGGTATCAGCTCACTCAAAGGCGGTAATACGGTTATCCACAGAATCAGGGGATAACGCAGGAAAGAACA
TGTGAGCAAAAGGCCAGCAAAAGGCCAGGAACCGTAAAAAGGCCGCGTTGCTGGCGTTTTTCCATAGGCT
CCGCCCCCCTGACGAGCATCACAAAAATCGACGCTCAAGTCAGAGGTGGCGAAACCCGACAGGACTATAA
